Addgene plasmid #15904: pRK5myc Rac1 N17
Depositing lab: Alan Hall. Depositing organization: University College London. Publication: Rho GTPases control polarity, protrusion, and adhesion during cell movement. Nobes CD, Hall A. J Cell Biol. 1999 Mar 22. 144(6):1235-44. 10.1083/jcb.144.6.1235 PubMed 10087266.
Backbone
  Vector backbone: pRK5-myc
  Backbone size w/o insert (bp): 4750
  Vector type: Mammalian Expression
Growth in bacteria
  Bacterial resistance: Ampicillin, 100 μg/mL
  Growth temperature: 37°C
  Growth strain: DH5alpha
  Copy number: High Copy
Gene/Insert
  Gene/Insert name: Rac1 (alt name: Isoform 1 of Rac)
  Species: H. sapiens (human)
  Insert size (bp): 600
  Mutation: T17N
  Entrez Gene: RAC1 (a.k.a. MIG5, MRD48, Rac-1, TC-25, p21-Rac1)
  Tag / fusion protein: myc (N terminal on backbone)
  Cloning method: Restriction Enzyme; 5′ cloning site BamHI (not destroyed); 3′ cloning site EcoRI (not destroyed)
  Sequencing primers: 5′ SP6
Terms and licenses: Academic/Nonprofit Terms; Industry Terms: Not Available to Industry
Depositor comments: Dominant negative Rac.
How to cite: pRK5myc Rac1 N17 was a gift from Alan Hall (Addgene plasmid # 15904 ; http://n2t.net/addgene:15904 ; RRID:Addgene_15904)
