[The description below was written by a language model from this plasmid's Addgene catalogue record.]
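Description:
pRK5myc Rac1 N17 is a mammalian expression plasmid built on the pRK5-myc backbone (about 4.75 kb without insert) that encodes a dominant-negative form of the human small GTPase Rac1. It is propagated in E. coli as a high-copy plasmid under ampicillin selection. The record gives no feature table and does not state the promoter, polyadenylation signal or origin of replication, so these elements cannot be confirmed from the information provided. No mammalian selection marker is listed.

The insert is an approximately 600 bp human RAC1 coding sequence (isoform 1), cloned between BamHI and EcoRI sites that both remain intact, so the fragment can be excised or transferred. It sits in frame behind a myc epitope tag supplied by the backbone, giving an N-terminally myc-tagged protein that can be detected by immunofluorescence or immunoblotting with anti-myc antibodies. The insert carries the T17N substitution, which the depositor annotates as dominant-negative Rac. Mutants of this type are generally understood to favour the inactive, GDP-bound or nucleotide-free state and to sequester upstream guanine nucleotide exchange factors, thereby blocking activation of endogenous Rac.

The construct is typically introduced into cultured mammalian cells to inhibit Rac signalling. The associated publication concerns how Rho-family GTPases control polarity, protrusion and adhesion during cell movement. In that setting, the tagged mutant lets expressing cells be identified and compared with their neighbours for effects on the actin cytoskeleton and on migration.
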