>Addgene plasmid #15904 | pRK5myc Rac1 N17 | addgene partial sequence | sequence record 22299 | SP6 5'-ATTTAGGTGACACTATAG-3'
GTGTCCACTCCCAGGTCCAACTGCACCTCGGTTCTATCGATTGAATTGGCCACCATGGAGCAGAAGCTGA
TCTCCGAGGAGGACCTGGGATCCCCGCAGGCCATCAAGTGTGTGGTGGTGGGAGACGGAGCTGTAGGTAA
AAATTGCCTACTGATCAGTTACACAACCAATGCATTTCCTGGAGAATATATCCCTACTGTCTTTGACAAT
TATTCTGCCAATGTTATGGTAGATGGAAAACCGGTGAATCTGGGCTTATGGGATACAGCTGGACAAGAAG
ATTATGACAGATTACGCCCCCTATCCTATCCGCAAACAGATGTGTTCTTAATTTGCTTTTCCCTTGTGAG
TCCTGCATCATTTGAAAATGTCCGTGCAAAGTGGTATCCTGAGGTGCGGCACCACTGTCCCAACACTCCC
ATCATCCTAGTGGGAACTAAACTTGATCTTAGGGATGATAAAGACACGATCGAGAAACTGAAGGAGAAGA
AGCTGACTCCCATCACCTATCCGCAGGGTCTAGCCATGGCTAAGGAGATTGGTGCCGTAAAATACCTGGA
GTGCTCGGCGCTCACACAGCGAGGCCTCAAGACAGTGTTTGACGAAGCGATCCGAGCAGTCCTCTGCCCG
CCTCCCGTGAAGAAGAGGAAGAGAAAATGCCTGCTGTTGTAAGAATTCCTGCAG
